>Addgene plasmid #78830 | pBabe-puro-mRipk3 | addgene partial sequence | sequence record 149208 | pBABE5 5'-CTTTATCCAGCCCTCAC-3'
GTGGTGGTACGTAGGAATTCATGTCTTCTGTCAAGTTATGGCCTACTGGTGCGTCAGCGGTTCCTCTGGT
GAGCCGTGAAGAACTGAAGAAGCTGGAGTTTGTGGGCAAAGGAGGGTTCGGAGTCGTGTTCCGGGCACAC
CACAGAACATGGAACCATGATGTAGCAGTCAAGATCGTGAACTCGAAGAAGATATCCTGGGAGGTGAAGG
CTATGGTTAATCTTCGTAATGAGAACGTTCTGCTCCTGCTGGGGGTCACTGAGGACCTCCAGTGGGACTT
CGTGTCCGGGCAGGCTCTGGTGACAAGATTCATGGAGAATGGCTCCCTCGCAGGGCTGCTGCAACCCGAG
TGCCCTCGGCCCTGGCCACTCCTCTGTCGCCTGCTGCAGGAAGTGGTGCTGGGGATGTGCTACCTACACA
GCTTGAACCCTCCGCTCCTGCACCGGGACCTCAAGCCCTCTAACATTCTGCTGGATCCAGAGCTCCACGC
CAAGCTAGCAGATTTTGGCCTGTCCACGTTTCAGGGAGGGTCCCAGTCAGGGTCAGGATCAGGATCAGGA
TCCAGGGACTCTGGGGGCACCCTAGCGTACTTGGACCCAGAGCTGTTATTTAATGTCAACCTGAAGGCTT
CTAAAGCGAGTGATGTCTACAGCTTTGGGATCCTCGTGTGGGCAGTGCTGGCTGGCAGAGAAGCTGAGTT
GGTAGACAAGACTTCACTAATCCGGGAAACAGTGTGTGACAGGCAGAGTCGTCCTCCACTGACAGAGCTG
CCTCCAGGTAGCCCTGAGACTCCTGGCTTGGAAAAACTGAAGGAGTTAATGATTCATTGCTGGGGTTCCC
AGTCCGAAAACAGGCCATCCTTCCAGGACTGCGAACCAAAAACCAATGAAGTTTACAATCTGGTAAAGGA
CAAGGTAGATGCTGCTGTCTCCGAGGTAAAGCATTATCTGTCTCAGCACAGAAGCAGCGGCAGAA
