>Addgene plasmid #78830 | pBabe-puro-mRipk3 | addgene partial sequence | sequence record 149209 | pBABE3 5'-ACCCTAACTGACACACATTCC-3'
GGCTGCCAGCCCCTACCCCTGCCGAACTGTGCTTGGTCATACTTGGCCGAACTTGAGGCAGTAGTTCTTG
GTGGTGCTACCAAGGAGTTGTAGTTCCCAATCTGCACTTCAGAACAGTTGTTGAAGACGAGAGCCGGTGG
CCCTGTCATTGGATTCGGTGGGGTCCAGGGATACCAAGGAGTGCCGTGTCTTCCATCTCCCTGATTCCTT
TGGGGGTGAGGACCGGGAGTCTCAGTAAAGACTGGCCCAGGTGTTGTGCCTCTGAAGGGTAAAGTATGTG
GAATCTGAGGAGTGCCAGCCACGGGGTCAGAAGATGTCCTTGCTGGTGTGGCAGGCCCAACTGATGTGTC
CTGTGCTTGCCTCTCAGGACATTTTCCAGGAACTGGTCCGGAGGGTTCCTCCAAATGCAGGCGGTCCAGC
ATTTTAGAAACCATGGTTTCCCTCGGGCAATCCATTTCTGTGCCTCTTTGGCTTGGCTCTCTGGCAGACA
AGTTTCTGCCGCTGCTTCTGTGCTGAGACAGATAATGCTTTACCTCGGAGACAGCAGCATCTACCTTGTC
CTTTACCAGATTGTAAACTTCATTGGTTTTTGGTTCGCAGTCCTGGAAGGATGGCCTGTTTTCGGACTGG
GAACCCCAGCAATGAATCATTAACTCCTTCAGTTTTTCCAAGCCAGGAGTCTCAGGGCTACCTGGAGGCA
GCTCTGTCAGTGGAGGACGACTCTGCCTGTCACACACTGTTTCCCGGATTAGTGAAGTCTTGTCTACCAA
CTCAGCTTCTCTGCCAGCCAGCACTGCCCACACGAGGATCCCAAAGCTGTAGACATCACTCGCTTTAGAA
GCC
