[The description below was written by a language model from this plasmid's Addgene catalogue record.]
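Description:
pBabe-puro-mRipk3 is a retroviral mammalian expression plasmid built on the pBabe-puro backbone and carrying the mouse Ripk3 gene (receptor-interacting protein kinase 3, also known as Rip3). It is maintained in bacteria as a high-copy plasmid under ampicillin selection. Use of a recombination-deficient strain for propagation fits the need to keep the repeated long terminal repeats of retroviral vectors stable. No feature table accompanies the record, so the exact layout of elements, the cloning sites used for the insert, and the presence or absence of any epitope tag are not documented.

According to the record, expression of the RIPK3 insert is driven by the 5' LTR, which in this type of vector acts as the promoter for the full-length viral transcript that both encodes the transgene and, in packaging cells, serves as the genomic RNA loaded into virions. The plasmid is intended to be introduced into a packaging cell line that supplies the viral structural and enzymatic proteins in trans. The resulting replication-defective particles then deliver and integrate the LTR-flanked cassette into dividing target cells. Transduced mammalian cells can be enriched with puromycin, the selectable marker listed for the backbone.

The stated purpose is retroviral expression of mouse RIPK3, a kinase central to necroptotic cell death. The associated work concerns regulation of necroptosis through ubiquitylation- and lysosome-dependent degradation of RIPK3. The construct is therefore suited to stable expression or reconstitution of RIPK3 in cultured cells for studies of necroptosis signalling and RIPK3 turnover.
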