Addgene plasmid #78830: pBabe-puro-mRipk3
Purpose: retroviral expression of mRIPK3
Depositing lab: Jaewhan Song. Depositing organization: Yonsei University. Publication: CHIP controls necroptosis through ubiquitylation- and lysosome-dependent degradation of RIPK3. Seo J, Lee EW, Sung H, Seong D, Dondelinger Y, Shin J, Jeong M, Lee HK, Kim JH, Han SY, Lee C, Seong JK, Vandenabeele P, Song J. Nat Cell Biol. 2016 Mar;18(3):291-302. doi: 10.1038/ncb3314. Epub 2016 Feb 22. PubMed 26900751.
Backbone
  Vector backbone: pBabe-puro
  Vector type: Mammalian Expression, Retroviral
  Selectable markers: Puromycin
Growth in bacteria
  Bacterial resistance: Ampicillin, 100 μg/mL
  Growth temperature: 37°C
  Growth strain: NEB Stable
  Copy number: High Copy
Gene/Insert
  Gene/Insert name: RIPK3
  Species: M. musculus (mouse)
  Entrez Gene: Ripk3 (a.k.a. 2610528K09Rik, Rip3)
  Promoter: 5'LTR
  Cloning method: Restriction Enzyme; 5′ cloning site unknown (unknown if destroyed); 3′ cloning site unknown (unknown if destroyed)
  Sequencing primers: 5′ pBABE 5'; 3′ pBABE 3'
Terms and licenses: Academic/Nonprofit Terms; Industry Terms: Not Available to Industry
How to cite: pBabe-puro-mRipk3 was a gift from Jaewhan Song (Addgene plasmid # 78830 ; http://n2t.net/addgene:78830 ; RRID:Addgene_78830)
